>Addgene plasmid #214700 | pMSCV-IRES-GFP/CALR del52 | addgene full sequence | sequence record 429496 | Addgene NGS Result
ATGAAAGACCCCACCTGTAGGTTTGGCAAGCTAGCTTAAGTAACGCCATTTTGCAAGGCATGGAAAATAC
ATAACTGAGAATAGAGAAGTTCAGATCAAGGTTAGGAACAGAGAGACAGCAGAATATGGGCCAAACAGGA
TATCTGTGGTAAGCAGTTCCTGCCCCGGCTCAGGGCCAAGAACAGATGGTCCCCAGATGCGGTCCCGCCC
TCAGCAGTTTCTAGAGAACCATCAGATGTTTCCAGGGTGCCCCAAGGACCTGAAATGACCCTGTGCCTTA
TTTGAACTAACCAATCAGTTCGCTTCTCGCTTCTGTTCGCGCGCTTCTGCTCCCCGAGCTCAATAAAAGA
GCCCACAACCCCTCACTCGGCGCGCCAGTCCTCCGATAGACTGCGTCGCCCGGGTACCCGTATTCCCAAT
AAAGCCTCTTGCTGTTTGCATCCGAATCGTGGACTCGCTGATCCTTGGGAGGGTCTCCTCAGATTGATTG
ACTGCCCACCTCGGGGGTCTTTCATTTGGAGGTTCCACCGAGATTTGGAGACCCCTGCCCAGGGACCACC
GACCCCCCCGCCGGGAGGTAAGCTGGCCAGCGGTCGTTTCGTGTCTGTCTCTGTCTTTGTGCGTGTTTGT
GCCGGCATCTAATGTTTGCGCCTGCGTCTGTACTAGTTAGCTAACTAGCTCTGTATCTGGCGGACCCGTG
GTGGAACTGACGAGTTCTGAACACCCGGCCGCAACCCTGGGAGACGTCCCAGGGACTTTGGGGGCCGTTT
TTGTGGCCCGACCTGAGGAAGGGAGTCGATGTGGAATCCGACCCCGTCAGGATATGTGGTTCTGGTAGGA
GACGAGAACCTAAAACAGTTCCCGCCTCCGTCTGAATTTTTGCTTTCGGTTTGGAACCGAAGCCGCGCGT
CTTGTCTGCTGCAGCGCTGCAGCATCGTTCTGTGTTGTCTCTGTCTGACTGTGTTTCTGTATTTGTCTGA
AAATTAGGGCCAGACTGTTACCACTCCCTTAAGTTTGACCTTAGGTCACTGGAAAGATGTCGAGCGGATC
GCTCACAACCAGTCGGTAGATGTCAAGAAGAGACGTTGGGTTACCTTCTGCTCTGCAGAATGGCCAACCT
TTAACGTCGGATGGCCGCGAGACGGCACCTTTAACCGAGACCTCATCACCCAGGTTAAGATCAAGGTCTT
TTCACCTGGCCCGCATGGACACCCAGACCAGGTCCCCTACATCGTGACCTGGGAAGCCTTGGCTTTTGAC
CCCCCTCCCTGGGTCAAGCCCTTTGTACACCCTAAGCCTCCGCCTCCTCTTCCTCCATCCGCCCCGTCTC
TCCCCCTTGAACCTCCTCGTTCGACCCCGCCTCGATCCTCCCTTTATCCAGCCCTCACTCCTTCTCTAGG
CGCCGGAATTCGCCACCATGCTGCTATCCGTGCCGCTGCTGCTCGGCCTCCTCGGCCTGGCCGTCGCCGA
GCCTGCCGTCTACTTCAAGGAGCAGTTTCTGGACGGAGACGGGTGGACTTCCCGCTGGATCGAATCCAAA
CACAAGTCAGATTTTGGCAAATTCGTTCTCAGTTCCGGCAAGTTCTACGGTGACGAGGAGAAAGATAAAG
GTTTGCAGACAAGCCAGGATGCACGCTTTTATGCTCTGTCGGCCAGTTTCGAGCCTTTCAGCAACAAAGG
CCAGACGCTGGTGGTGCAGTTCACGGTGAAACATGAGCAGAACATCGACTGTGGGGGCGGCTATGTGAAG
CTGTTTCCTAATAGTTTGGACCAGACAGACATGCACGGAGACTCAGAATACAACATCATGTTTGGTCCCG
ACATCTGTGGCCCTGGCACCAAGAAGGTTCATGTCATCTTCAACTACAAGGGCAAGAACGTGCTGATCAA
CAAGGACATCCGTTGCAAGGATGATGAGTTTACACACCTGTACACACTGATTGTGCGGCCAGACAACACC
TATGAGGTGAAGATTGACAACAGCCAGGTGGAGTCCGGCTCCTTGGAAGACGATTGGGACTTCCTGCCAC
CCAAGAAGATAAAGGATCCTGATGCTTCAAAACCGGAAGACTGGGATGAGCGGGCCAAGATCGATGATCC
CACAGACTCCAAGCCTGAGGACTGGGACAAGCCCGAGCATATCCCTGACCCTGATGCTAAGAAGCCCGAG
GACTGGGATGAAGAGATGGACGGAGAGTGGGAACCCCCAGTGATTCAGAACCCTGAGTACAAGGGTGAGT
GGAAGCCCCGGCAGATCGACAACCCAGATTACAAGGGCACTTGGATCCACCCAGAAATTGACAACCCCGA
GTATTCTCCCGATCCCAGTATCTATGCCTATGATAACTTTGGCGTGCTGGGCCTGGACCTCTGGCAGGTC
AAGTCTGGCACCATCTTTGACAACTTCCTCATCACCAACGATGAGGCATACGCTGAGGAGTTTGGCAACG
AGACGTGGGGCGTAACAAAGGCAGCAGAGAAACAAATGAAGGACAAACAGGACGAGGAGCAGAGGACAAG
GAGGATGATGAGGACAAAGATGAGGATGAGGAGGATGAGGAGGACAAGGAGGAAGATGAGGAGGAAGATG
TCCCCGGCCAGGCCAAGGACGAGCTGTAGAGAGGCCTGCCTCCAGGGCTGGACTGAGGCCTGAGAATTCG
TTAACCTCGAGCGGGATCAATTCCGCCCCCCCCCTAACGTTACTGGCCGAAGCCGCTTGGAATAAGGCCG
GTGTGCGTTTGTCTATATGTTATTTTCCACCATATTGCCGTCTTTTGGCAATGTGAGGGCCCGGAAACCT
GGCCCTGTCTTCTTGACGAGCATTCCTAGGGGTCTTTCCCCTCTCGCCAAAGGAATGCAAGGTCTGTTGA
ATGTCGTGAAGGAAGCAGTTCCTCTGGAAGCTTCTTGAAGACAAACAACGTCTGTAGCGACCCTTTGCAG
GCAGCGGAACCCCCCACCTGGCGACAGGTGCCTCTGCGGCCAAAAGCCACGTGTATAAGATACACCTGCA
AAGGCGGCACAACCCCAGTGCCACGTTGTGAGTTGGATAGTTGTGGAAAGAGTCAAATGGCTCTCCTCAA
GCGTATTCAACAAGGGGCTGAAGGATGCCCAGAAGGTACCCCATTGTATGGGATCTGATCTGGGGCCTCG
GTGCACATGCTTTACATGTGTTTAGTCGAGGTTAAAAAAACGTCTAGGCCCCCCGAACCACGGGGACGTG
GTTTTCCTTTGAAAAACACGATAATACCATGGTGAGCAAGGGCGAGGAGCTGTTCACCGGGGTGGTGCCC
ATCCTGGTCGAGCTGGACGGCGACGTAAACGGCCACAAGTTCAGCGTGTCCGGCGAGGGCGAGGGCGATG
CCACCTACGGCAAGCTGACCCTGAAGTTCATCTGCACCACCGGCAAGCTGCCCGTGCCCTGGCCCACCCT
CGTGACCACCCTGACCTACGGCGTGCAGTGCTTCAGCCGCTACCCCGACCACATGAAGCAGCACGACTTC
TTCAAGTCCGCCATGCCCGAAGGCTACGTCCAGGAGCGCACCATCTTCTTCAAGGACGACGGCAACTACA
AGACCCGCGCCGAGGTGAAGTTCGAGGGCGACACCCTGGTGAACCGCATCGAGCTGAAGGGCATCGACTT
CAAGGAGGACGGCAACATCCTGGGGCACAAGCTGGAGTACAACTACAACAGCCACAACGTCTATATCATG
GCCGACAAGCAGAAGAACGGCATCAAGGTGAACTTCAAGATCCGCCACAACATCGAGGACGGCAGCGTGC
AGCTCGCCGACCACTACCAGCAGAACACCCCCATCGGCGACGGCCCCGTGCTGCTGCCCGACAACCACTA
CCTGAGCACCCAGTCCGCCCTGAGCAAAGACCCCAACGAGAAGCGCGATCACATGGTCCTGCTGGAGTTC
GTGACCGCCGCCGGGATCACTCTCGGCATGGACGAGCTGTACAAGTAAAGCGGCCGCGACTCTAGAGTCG
ACCTGCAGGCATGCAAGCTTCAGGTAGCCGGCTAACGTTAACAACCGGTACCTCTAGAACTATAGCTAGC
ATGCGCAAATTTAAAGCGCTGATATCGATAAAATAAAAGATTTTATTTAGTCTCCAGAAAAAGGGGGGAA
TGAAAGACCCCACCTGTAGGTTTGGCAAGCTAGCTTAAGTAACGCCATTTTGCAAGGCATGGAAAATACA
TAACTGAGAATAGAGAAGTTCAGATCAAGGTTAGGAACAGAGAGACAGCAGAATATGGGCCAAACAGGAT
ATCTGTGGTAAGCAGTTCCTGCCCCGGCTCAGGGCCAAGAACAGATGGTCCCCAGATGCGGTCCCGCCCT
CAGCAGTTTCTAGAGAACCATCAGATGTTTCCAGGGTGCCCCAAGGACCTGAAATGACCCTGTGCCTTAT
TTGAACTAACCAATCAGTTCGCTTCTCGCTTCTGTTCGCGCGCTTCTGCTCCCCGAGCTCAATAAAAGAG
CCCACAACCCCTCACTCGGCGCGCCAGTCCTCCGATAGACTGCGTCGCCCGGGTACCCGTGTATCCAATA
AACCCTCTTGCAGTTGCATCCGACTTGTGGTCTCGCTGTTCCTTGGGAGGGTCTCCTCTGAGTGATTGAC
TACCCGTCAGCGGGGGTCTTTCATGGGTAACAGTTTCTTGAAGTTGGAGAACAACATTCTGAGGGTAGGA
GTCGAATATTAAGTAATCCTGACTCAATTAGCCACTGTTTTGAATCCACATACTCCAATACTCCTGAAAT
AGTTCATTATGGACAGCGCAGAAAGAGCTGGGGAGAATTGTGAAATTGTTATCCGCTCACAATTCCACAC
AACATACGAGCCGGAAGCATAAAGTGTAAAGCCTGGGGTGCCTAATGAGTGAGCTAACTCACATTAATTG
CGTTGCGCTCACTGCCCGCTTTCCAGTCGGGAAACCTGTCGTGCCAGCTGCATTAATGAATCGGCCAACG
CGCGGGGAGAGGCGGTTTGCGTATTGGGCGCTCTTCCGCTTCCTCGCTCACTGACTCGCTGCGCTCGGTC
GTTCGGCTGCGGCGAGCGGTATCAGCTCACTCAAAGGCGGTAATACGGTTATCCACAGAATCAGGGGATA
ACGCAGGAAAGAACATGTGAGCAAAAGGCCAGCAAAAGGCCAGGAACCGTAAAAAGGCCGCGTTGCTGGC
GTTTTTCCATAGGCTCCGCCCCCCTGACGAGCATCACAAAAATCGACGCTCAAGTCAGAGGTGGCGAAAC
CCGACAGGACTATAAAGATACCAGGCGTTTCCCCCTGGAAGCTCCCTCGTGCGCTCTCCTGTTCCGACCC
TGCCGCTTACCGGATACCTGTCCGCCTTTCTCCCTTCGGGAAGCGTGGCGCTTTCTCATAGCTCACGCTG
TAGGTATCTCAGTTCGGTGTAGGTCGTTCGCTCCAAGCTGGGCTGTGTGCACGAACCCCCCGTTCAGCCC
GACCGCTGCGCCTTATCCGGTAACTATCGTCTTGAGTCCAACCCGGTAAGACACGACTTATCGCCACTGG
CAGCAGCCACTGGTAACAGGATTAGCAGAGCGAGGTATGTAGGCGGTGCTACAGAGTTCTTGAAGTGGTG
GCCTAACTACGGCTACACTAGAAGAACAGTATTTGGTATCTGCGCTCTGCTGAAGCCAGTTACCTTCGGA
AAAAGAGTTGGTAGCTCTTGATCCGGCAAACAAACCACCGCTGGTAGCGGTGGTTTTTTTGTTTGCAAGC
AGCAGATTACGCGCAGAAAAAAAGGATCTCAAGAAGATCCTTTGATCTTTTCTACGGGGTCTGACGCTCA
GTGGAACGAAAACTCACGTTAAGGGATTTTGGTCATGAGATTATCAAAAAGGATCTTCACCTAGATCCTT
TTAAATTAAAAATGAAGTTTTAAATCAATCTAAAGTATATATGAGTAAACTTGGTCTGACAGTTACCAAT
GCTTAATCAGTGAGGCACCTATCTCAGCGATCTGTCTATTTCGTTCATCCATAGTTGCCTGACTCCCCGT
CGTGTAGATAACTACGATACGGGAGGGCTTACCATCTGGCCCCAGTGCTGCAATGATACCGCGAGACCCA
CGCTCACCGGCTCCAGATTTATCAGCAATAAACCAGCCAGCCGGAAGGGCCGAGCGCAGAAGTGGTCCTG
CAACTTTATCCGCCTCCATCCAGTCTATTAATTGTTGCCGGGAAGCTAGAGTAAGTAGTTCGCCAGTTAA
TAGTTTGCGCAACGTTGTTGCCATTGCTACAGGCATCGTGGTGTCACGCTCGTCGTTTGGTATGGCTTCA
TTCAGCTCCGGTTCCCAACGATCAAGGCGAGTTACATGATCCCCCATGTTGTGCAAAAAAGCGGTTAGCT
CCTTCGGTCCTCCGATCGTTGTCAGAAGTAAGTTGGCCGCAGTGTTATCACTCATGGTTATGGCAGCACT
GCATAATTCTCTTACTGTCATGCCATCCGTAAGATGCTTTTCTGTGACTGGTGAGTACTCAACCAAGTCA
TTCTGAGAATAGTGTATGCGGCGACCGAGTTGCTCTTGCCCGGCGTCAATACGGGATAATACCGCGCCAC
ATAGCAGAACTTTAAAAGTGCTCATCATTGGAAAACGTTCTTCGGGGCGAAAACTCTCAAGGATCTTACC
GCTGTTGAGATCCAGTTCGATGTAACCCACTCGTGCACCCAACTGATCTTCAGCATCTTTTACTTTCACC
AGCGTTTCTGGGTGAGCAAAAACAGGAAGGCAAAATGCCGCAAAAAAGGGAATAAGGGCGACACGGAAAT
GTTGAATACTCATACTCTTCCTTTTTCAATATTATTGAAGCATTTATCAGGGTTATTGTCTCATGAGCGG
ATACATATTTGAATGTATTTAGAAAAATAAACAAATAGGGGTTCCGCGCACATTTCCCCGAAAAGTGCCA
CCTGACGTCTAAGAAACCATTATTATCATGACATTAACCTATAAAAATAGGCGTATCACGAGGCCCTTTC
GTCTCGCGCGTTTCGGTGATGACGGTGAAAACCTCTGACACATGCAGCTCCCGGAGACGGTCACAGCTTG
TCTGTAAGCGGATGCCGGGAGCAGACAAGCCCGTCAGGGCGCGTCAGCGGGTGTTGGCGGGTGTCGGGGC
TGGCTTAACTATGCGGCATCAGAGCAGATTGTACTGAGAGTGCACCATATGCGGTGTGAAATACCGCACA
GATGCGTAAGGAGAAAATACCGCATCAGGCGCCATTCGCCATTCAGGCTGCGCAACTGTTGGGAAGGGCG
ATCGGTGCGGGCCTCTTCGCTATTACGCCAGCTGGCGAAAGGGGGATGTGCTGCAAGGCGATTAAGTTGG
GTAACGCCAGGGTTTTCCCAGTCACGACGTTGTAAAACGACGGCGCAAGGAATGGTGCATGCAAGGAGAT
GGCGCCCAACAGTCCCCCGGCCACGGGGCCTGCCACCATACCCACGCCGAAACAAGCGCTCATGAGCCCG
AAGTGGCGAGCCCGATCTTCCCCATCGGTGATGTCGGCGATATAGGCGCCAGCAACCGCACCTGTGGCGC
CGGTGATGCCGGCCACGATGCGTCCGGCGTAGAGGCGATTAGTCCAATTTGTTAAAGACAGGATATCAGT
GGTCCAGGCTCTAGTTTTGACTCAACAATATCACCAGCTGAAGCCTATAGAGTACGAGCCATAGATAAAA
TAAAAGATTTTATTTAGTCTCCAGAAAAAGGGGGGA
Features (pLannotate 1.2.2; 20 found; start..end, strand, type, name):
    580..921     +  misc_feature   MESV Ψ: packaging signal of murine embryonic stem cell virus
    988..1404    +  CDS            gag (truncated): truncated Moloney murine leukemia virus (MMLV) gag gene lacking the start codon
   1418..2509    +  CDS            CALR (fragment): CALR_HUMAN - Also known as CRTC. Experimental evidence at protein level: Swiss-Prot protein existence level 1. Calcium-binding chaperone that promotes folding, oligomeric assembly and quality control in the endoplasmic reticulum (ER) via the calreticulin/calnexin cycle. This lectin interacts transiently with almost all of the monoglucosylated glycoproteins that are synthesized in the ER (PubMed:7876246). Interacts with the DNA-binding domain of NR3C1 and mediates its nuclear export (PubMed:11149926). Involved in maternal gene expression regulation. May participate in oocyte maturation via the
   2686..3246    +  misc_feature   IRES: internal ribosome entry site (IRES) of the encephalomyocarditis virus (EMCV)
   3249..3968    +  CDS            EGFP: the original enhanced GFP (Yang et al., 1996) mammalian codon-optimized
   3980..4010    +  misc_feature   MCS (fragment): pUC18/19 multiple cloning site
   4130..4644    +  LTR            3' LTR: 3' long terminal repeat from murine embryonic stem cell virus
   4806..4822    -  protein_bind   lac operator: The lac repressor binds to the lac operator to inhibit transcription in E. coli. This inhibition can be relieved by adding lactose or isopropyl-β-D-thiogalactopyranoside (IPTG). lac repressor encoded by lacI
   4830..4860    -  promoter       lac promoter: promoter for the E. coli lac operon
   4875..4896    -  protein_bind   CAP binding site: CAP binding activates transcription in the presence of cAMP. E. coli catabolite activator protein
   4909..5001    -  CDS            lacI (fragment): lac repressor; lacI; The lac repressor binds to the lac operator to inhibit transcription in E. coli. This inhibition can be relieved by adding lactose or isopropyl-β-D-thiogalactopyranoside (IPTG).
   5184..5772    -  rep_origin     ori: high-copy-number ColE1/pMB1/pBR322/pUC origin of replication
   5943..6803    -  CDS            AmpR: β-lactamase; bla; confers resistance to ampicillin, carbenicillin, and related antibiotics
   6804..6908    -  promoter       AmpR promoter: bla
   7003..7038    +  CDS            rop (fragment): Rop protein, which maintains plasmids at low copy number; rop
   7140..7239    +  misc_feature   bom (fragment): basis of mobility region from pBR322
   7245..7394    -  CDS            lacZα (fragment): LacZα fragment of β-galactosidase; lacZ fragment
   7394..7595    -  CDS            TcR (fragment): tetracycline efflux protein; tet; confers resistance to tetracycline
   7596..7694    +  CDS            env (fragment): murine leukemia virus gPr80 envelope polyprotein precursor; env; proteolytically cleaved into gp70SU and p15TM subunits
   7736..516     +  LTR            5' LTR (across the origin): 5' long terminal repeat from murine embryonic stem cell virus
