[The description below was written by a language model from this plasmid's Addgene catalogue record and pLannotate feature annotations shown in this document.]
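Description:
pMSCV-IRES-GFP/CALR del52 is a gammaretroviral transfer plasmid built on the pMSCV-IRES-GFP backbone for expressing a mutant form of human calreticulin (CALR) in mammalian cells. It is propagated in E. coli through a high-copy ColE1/pUC-type origin and selected with ampicillin via the β-lactamase gene and its own promoter. Short remnants of lacI, lacZα, rop, bom, a tetracycline resistance gene and a viral env sequence also appear in the backbone. These are annotated only as fragments and look like leftovers of the vector's cloning history rather than functional parts.

The retroviral cassette is bounded by murine embryonic stem cell virus 5′ and 3′ LTRs, with the 5′ LTR spanning the numbering origin of the circular sequence. Downstream of the 5′ LTR lie the MESV Ψ packaging signal and a truncated gag segment lacking its start codon, which together promote encapsidation of the genomic RNA when the plasmid is introduced into packaging cells that supply viral proteins in trans. The CALR insert, cloned between EcoRI and XhoI sites, is transcribed from the MSCV LTR promoter. The annotation matches it to human CALR only as a fragment, which fits the name: del52 denotes a deletion allele, although the record does not describe the mutation further. An EMCV IRES follows the insert and drives translation of EGFP from the same bicistronic transcript, so green fluorescence marks transduced cells that also express the CALR variant and allows them to be tracked or sorted.

The stated purpose is mammalian expression of CALR del52. The associated publication concerns the interaction of mutant calreticulin with the receptor MPL in the secretory pathway and its activation at the cell surface.
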