Addgene plasmid #214700: pMSCV-IRES-GFP/CALR del52
Purpose: Mammalian expression of human CALR del52
Depositing lab: Norio Komatsu. Depositing organization: Juntendo University. Publication: Mutant calreticulin interacts with MPL in the secretion pathway for activation on the cell surface. Masubuchi N, Araki M, Yang Y, Hayashi E, Imai M, Edahiro Y, Hironaka Y, Mizukami Y, Kihara Y, Takei H, Nudejima M, Koike M, Ohsaka A, Komatsu N. Leukemia. 2020 Feb;34(2):499-509. doi: 10.1038/s41375-019-0564-z. Epub 2019 Aug 28. PubMed 31462733.
Backbone
  Vector backbone: pMSCV-IRES-GFP
  Vector type: Retroviral
Growth in bacteria
  Bacterial resistance: Ampicillin, 100 μg/mL
  Growth temperature: 37°C
  Growth strain: NEB Stable
  Copy number: Unknown
Gene/Insert
  Gene/Insert name: CALR
  Species: H. sapiens (human)
  Entrez Gene: CALR (a.k.a. CALR1, CRT, HEL-S-99n, RO, SSA, cC1qR)
  Promoter: MSCV
  Cloning method: Restriction Enzyme; 5′ cloning site EcoRI (unknown if destroyed); 3′ cloning site XhoI (unknown if destroyed)
  Sequencing primers: 5′ MSCV
Terms and licenses: Academic/Nonprofit Terms; Industry Terms: Not Available to Industry
How to cite: pMSCV-IRES-GFP/CALR del52 was a gift from Norio Komatsu (Addgene plasmid # 214700 ; http://n2t.net/addgene:214700 ; RRID:Addgene_214700)
